>Addgene plasmid #42940 | EF06R | addgene partial sequence | sequence record 60547 | hLINE1-F2  5'-gaaggaagcgctaaacatgg-3'
TCACCAGCTAACATCATAATGACAGGATCAACTTCACACATAACAATATTAACTTTAAATATAAATGGAC
TAAATTCTGCAATTAAAAGACACAGACTGGCAAGTTGGATAAAGAGTCAAGACCCATCAGTGTGCTGTAT
TCAGGAAACCCATCTCACGTGCAGAGACACACATAGGCTCAAAATAAAAGGATGGAGGAAGATCTACCAA
GCCAATGGAAAACAAAAAAAGGCAGGGGTTGCAATCCTAGTCTCTGATAAAACAGACTTTAAACCAACAA
AGATCAAAAGAGACAAAGAAGGCCATTACATAATGGTAAAGGGATCAATTCAACAAGAGGAGCTAACTAT
CCTAAATATTTATGCACCCAATACAGGAGCACCCAGATTCATAAAGCAAGTCCTCAGTGACCTACAAAGA
GACTTAGACTCCCACACATTAATAATGGGAGACTTTAACACCCCACTGTCAACATTAGACAGATCAACGA
GACAGAAAGTCAACAAGGATACCCAGGAATTGAACTCAGCTCTGCACCAAGCAGACCTAATAGACATCTA
CAGAACTCTCCACCCCAAATCAACAGAATATACGTTTTTTTCAGCACCACACCACACCTATTCCAAAATT
GACCACATAGTTGGAAGCAAAGCTCTCCTCAGCAAATGTAAAAGAACAGAAATTATAACAAACTATCTCT
CAGACCACAGTGCAATCAAACTAGA
