>Addgene plasmid #42940 | EF06R | addgene partial sequence | sequence record 61648 | hLINE1-F1 5'-tctacaccgaaaacccatctg-3'
AGTAGATAAAACCACAAAGATGGGGAAAAAACAGAACAGAAAAACTGGAAACTCTAAAACGCAGAGCGCC
TCTCCTCCTCCAAAGGAACGCAGTTCCTCACCAGCAACAGAACAAAGCTGGATGGAGAATGATTTTGATG
AGCTGAGAGAAGAAGGCTTCAGACGATCAAATTACTCTGAGCTACGGGAGGACATTCAAACCAAAGGCAA
AGAAGTTGAAAACTTTGAAAAAAATTTAGAAGAATGTATAACTAGAATAACCAATACAGAGAAGTGCTTA
AAGGAGCTGATGGAGCTGAAAACCAAGGCTCGAGAACTACGTGAAGAATGCAGAAGCCTCAGGAGCCGAT
GCGATCAACTGGAAGAAAGGGTATCAGCAATGGAAGATGAAATGAATGAAATGAAGCGAGAAGGGAAGTT
TAGAGAAAAAAGAATAAAAAGAAATGAGCAAAGCCTCCAAGAAATATGGGACTATGTGAAAAGACCAAAT
CTACGTCTGATTGGTGTACCTGAAAGTGATGTGGAGAATGGAACCAAGTTGGAAAACACTCTGCAGGATA
TTATCCAGGAGAACTTCCCCAATCTAGCAAGGCAGGCCAACGTTCAGATTCAGGAAATACAGAGAACGCC
ACAAAGATACTCCTCGAGAAGAGCAACTCCAAGACACATAATTGTCAGATTCACCAAAGTTGAAATGAAG
GAAAAAATGTTAAGGGCAGCCAGAGAGAAAGGTCGGGTTACCCTCAAAGGAAAGCCCATCAGACTAACAG
CGGATCTCTCGGCAGAAACCCTACAAGCCAGAAGAGAGTGGGGGCCAATATTCAACATTCTTAAAGAAA
