>Addgene plasmid #42940 | EF06R | addgene partial sequence | sequence record 62130 | EGFP-C 5'-CATGGTCCTGCTGGAGTTCGTG-3'
GCTATCAGGACATAGCGTTGGCTACCCGTGATATTGCTGAAGAGCTTGGCGGCGAATGGGCTGACCGCTT
CCTCGTGCTTTACGGTATCGCCGCTCCCGATTCGCAGCGCATCGCCTTCTATCGCCTTCTTGACGAGTTC
TTCTGAGGGGATCGGCAATAAAAAGACAGAATAAAACGCACGGGTGTTGGGTCGTTTGTTCGGATCGATC
CGTCGATACATGTGCCATGCTGGTGCGCTGCACCCACTAATGTGTCATCTAGCATTAGGTATATCTCCCA
ATGCTATCCCTCCCCCCTCCCCCGACCCCACCACAGTCCCCAGAGTGTGATATTCCCCTTCCTGTGTCCA
TGTGATCTCATTGTTCAATTCCCACCTATGAGTGAGAATATGCGGTGTTTGGTTTTTTGTTCTTGCGATA
GTTTACTGAGAATGATGGTTTCCAATTTCATCCATGTCCCTACAAAGGATATGAACTCATCATTTTTTAT
GGCTGCATAGTATTCCATGGTGTATATGTGCCACATTTTCTTAATCCAGTCTATCATTGTTGGACATTTG
GGTTGGTTCCAAGTCTTTGCTATTGTGAATAGTGCCGCAATAAACATACGTGTGCATGTGTCTTTATAGC
AGCATGATTTATACTCATTTGGGTATATACCCAGTAATGGGATGGCTGGGTCAAATGGTGTTTCTAGTTC
TAGATCCCTGAGGAATCGCCACACTGACTTCCACAATGGTTGAACTAGTTTACAGTCCCAC
