>Addgene plasmid #42940 | EF06R | addgene partial sequence | sequence record 175249 | pBR322ori-F 5'-GGGAAACGCCTGGTATCTTT-3'
CTGACTTGAGCGTCGATTTTTGTGATGCTCGTCAGGGGGGCGGAGCCTATGGAAAAACGCCAGCAACGCG
GCCTTTTTACGGTTCCTGGCCTTTTGCTGGCCTTGAAGCTGTCCCTGATGGTCGTCATCTACCTGCCTGG
ACAGCATGGCCTGCAACGCGGGCATCCCGATGCCGCCGGAAGCGAGAAGAATCATAATGGGGAAGGCCAT
CCAGCCTCGCGTCGGATCCAGACATGATAAGATACATTGATGAGTTTGGACAAACCACAACTAGAATGCA
GTGAAAAAAATGCTTTATTTGTGAAATTTGTGATGCTATTGCTTTATTTGTAACCATTATAAGCTGCAAT
AAACAAGTTAACAACAACAATTGCATTCATTTTATGTTTCAGGTTCAGGGGGAGGTGTGGGAGGTTTTTT
AAAGCAAGTAAAACCTCTACAAATGTGGTATGGCTGATTATGATCCTCTAGAGTCGGTGGGCCTCGGGGG
CGGGTGCGGGGTCGGCGGGGCCGCCCCGGGTGGCTTCGGTCGGAGCCATGGGGTCGTGCGCTCCTTTCGG
TCGGGCGCTGCGGGTCGTGGGGCGGGCGTCAGGCACCGGGCTTGCGGGTCATGCACCAGGTGCGCGGTCC
TTCGGGCACCTCGACGTCGGCGGTGACGGTGAAGCCGAGCCGCTCGTAGAAGGGGAGGTTGCGGGGCGCG
GAGG
