>Addgene plasmid #42940 | EF06R | addgene partial sequence | sequence record 175250 | Hygro-R 5'-tatccacgccctcctacatc-3'
TCGCCCTCCGAGAGCTGCATCAGGTCGGAGACGCTGTCGAACTTTTCGATCAGAAACTTCTCGACAGACG
TCGCGGTGAGTTCAGGCTTTTTCATATCTCATTGCCCCCCGGGATCTGCGGCACGCTGTTGACGCTGTTA
AGCGGGTCGCTGCAGGGTCGCTCGGTGTTCGAGGCCACACGCGTCACCTTAATATGCGAAGTGGACCTCG
GACCGCGCCGCCCCGACTGCATCTGCGTGTTCGAATTCGCCAATGACAAGACGCTGGGCGGGGTTTGTGT
CATCATAGAACTAAAGACATGCAAATATATTTCTTCCGGGGACACCGCCAGCAAACGCGAGCAACGGGCC
ACGGGGATGAAGCAGGGCGGCACCTCGCTAACGGATTCACCACTCCAAGAATTGGAGCCAATCAATTCTT
GCGGAGAACTGTGAATGCGCAAACCAACCCTTGGCAGAACATATCCATCGCGTCCGCCATCTCCAGCAGC
CGCACGCGGCGCATCTCGGGGCCGACGCGCTGGGCTACGTCTTGCTGGCGTTCGCTGTGGAATGTGTGTC
AGTTAGGGTGTGGAAAGTCCCCAGGCTCCCCAGCAGGCAGAAGTATGCAAAGCATGCATCTCAATTAGTC
AGCAACCAGGTGTGGAAAGTCCCCAGGCTCCCCAGCAGGCAGAAGTATGCAAAGCATGCATCTCAATTAG
TCAGCAACCATAGTCCCG
