[The description below was written by a language model from this plasmid's Addgene catalogue record.]
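Description:
EF06R is a mammalian expression plasmid built on the pCEP4 backbone and carrying a full-length, retrotransposition-competent human LINE-1 element (L1RP) tagged with an EGFP retrotransposition reporter. It is propagated in E. coli under ampicillin selection. In mammalian cells it offers two selectable markers: the hygromycin resistance native to pCEP4, and a puromycin resistance cassette added by blunt ligation of a fragment of pPur into the backbone's NruI site. pCEP4 is generally known as an EBV-based episomal vector, although the record does not list its replication elements. No feature table accompanies the entry. The recorded total size is about 23 kb, which is larger than the stated backbone and insert sizes combined, and the record does not explain the difference.

L1 transcription is driven by the element's own 5′UTR promoter together with an upstream CMV major immediate-early promoter. The EGFP cassette sits at the 3′ end of the L1 element on the opposite strand. In reporters of this design, the marker is normally arranged so that fluorescence arises only after the L1 transcript has been processed, reverse transcribed and integrated into the genome, but the record does not give the cassette's internal structure. The proportion of EGFP-positive cells then serves as a readout of retrotransposition frequency.

The plasmid was used in a cultured-cell assay of how gamma radiation affects endonuclease-dependent L1 retrotransposition. It is the active parent of a matched set that includes a "dead" control with disabling ORF1 mutations, an endonuclease-deficient D205A variant and a corresponding swap control. The depositor notes an isoleucine-to-threonine substitution near the end of ORF2 that is not expected to affect function.
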