Addgene plasmid #42940: EF06R
Depositing lab: Eline Luning Prak. Depositing organization: University of Pennsylvania. Publication: Gamma radiation increases endonuclease-dependent L1 retrotransposition in a cultured cell assay. Farkash EA, Kao GD, Horman SR, Prak ET. Nucleic Acids Res. 2006 Feb 28;34(4):1196-204. Print 2006. 10.1093/nar/gkj522 PubMed 16507671.
Backbone
  Vector backbone: pCEP4
  Backbone manufacturer: Invitrogen
  Backbone size w/o insert (bp): 10410
  Total vector size (bp): 23135
  Modifications to backbone: Blunt ligation of nt 1-1392 of pPur (BD/Clontech) into the NruI site of pCEP4 to insert PuroR
  Vector type: Mammalian Expression
  Selectable markers: Puromycin, Hygromycin
Growth in bacteria
  Bacterial resistance: Ampicillin, 100 μg/mL
  Growth temperature: 37°C
  Growth strain: DH5alpha
  Copy number: Unknown
Gene/Insert
  Gene/Insert name: Human L1 element (alt names: LINE-1; Long Interspersed Element 1; L1RT)
  Species: H. sapiens (human)
  Insert size (bp): 7904
  GenBank ID: M80343.1
  Entrez Gene: L1RE1 (a.k.a. L1.2, LRE1)
  Promoter: CMV MIE, L1 5'UTR
  Tag / fusion protein: EGFP (opposite strand) (C terminal on insert)
  Cloning method: Unknown
  Sequencing primers: 5′ pCEP_fwd; LNCX; 3′ EGFP-C
Terms and licenses: Academic/Nonprofit Terms; Industry Terms: Not Available to Industry
Depositor comments: These plasmids consist of the L1RP element tagged with an enhanced green fluorescent protein (EGFP) cassette (pL1RP-EGFP) in a pCEP4 backbone (Invitrogen). The L1 element is driven by its 5′-UTR and an upstream CMV MIE promoter. L1-EGFP (EF06R, Addgene plasmid #42940) was derived from L1RP-EGFP by blunt ligation of 1–1392 nt of pPur (BD/Clontech) into the NruI site of pCEP4. A negative control ‘dead’ L1-EGFP (EF05J, Addgene plasmid #42941) was similarly derived from pL1RP(JM111)-EGFP, which contains disabling mutations in ORF1. An EN− plasmid (EF13E, Addgene plasmid #42942) was created by swapping 1927–3708 nt (Age I–Bcl I) from JM102D205A, which contains an endonuclease function-abrogating D205A point mutation in the EN domain, into EF06R. A control plasmid (EF12J, Addgene plasmid #42943) was similarly derived from JM102. JM102 and JM102D205A are derived from L1.3, which differs from L1RP by 10 base changes in the region swapped. I->T substitution at the end of ORF 2 should not affect plasmid function.
How to cite: EF06R was a gift from Eline Luning Prak (Addgene plasmid # 42940 ; http://n2t.net/addgene:42940 ; RRID:Addgene_42940)
